Addgene plasmid #29683: pCS2 xDvl-RFP
Depositing lab: Edward De Robertis. Depositing organization: University of California, Los Angeles (UCLA). Publication: Wnt signaling requires sequestration of glycogen synthase kinase 3 inside multivesicular endosomes. Taelman VF, Dobrowolski R, Plouhinec JL, Fuentealba LC, Vorwald PP, Gumper I, Sabatini DD, De Robertis EM. Cell. 2010 Dec 23. 143(7):1136-48. 10.1016/j.cell.2010.11.034 PubMed 21183076.
Backbone
  Vector backbone: pCS2
  Backbone size w/o insert (bp): 4096
  Vector type: Mammalian Expression
Growth in bacteria
  Bacterial resistance: Ampicillin, 100 μg/mL
  Growth temperature: 37°C
  Growth strain: DH5alpha
  Copy number: High Copy
Gene/Insert
  Gene/Insert name: dishevelled
  Species: X. laevis (frog)
  Insert size (bp): 3265
  Entrez Gene: dvl2.L (a.k.a. XELAEV_18019661mg, dishevelled, dsh, dvl, dvl2, xdd1, xdsh)
  Tag / fusion protein: RFP (N terminal on backbone)
  Cloning method: Restriction Enzyme; 5′ cloning site EcoR1 (not destroyed); 3′ cloning site EcoR1 (not destroyed)
  Sequencing primers: 5′ SP6; 3′ T3
Terms and licenses: Academic/Nonprofit Terms; Industry Terms: Not Available to Industry
How to cite: pCS2 xDvl-RFP was a gift from Edward De Robertis (Addgene plasmid # 29683 ; http://n2t.net/addgene:29683 ; RRID:Addgene_29683)
