[The description below was written by a language model from this plasmid's Addgene catalogue record.]
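Description:
pCS2 xDvl-RFP is a mammalian expression plasmid built on the pCS2 backbone (about 4.1 kb without insert) that carries Xenopus laevis dishevelled (the dvl2.L gene, also known as xdsh or xdd1) fused to a red fluorescent protein. It is maintained in E. coli as a high-copy plasmid under ampicillin selection. The record contains no feature table, so the promoter and polyadenylation elements are not stated explicitly. pCS2-family vectors generally drive expression from a CMV-derived promoter with an SV40 polyadenylation signal, and they carry an upstream SP6 promoter that allows in vitro synthesis of mRNA. This fits the SP6 and T3 sequencing primer sites listed as flanking the insert.

The insert of roughly 3.3 kb was placed into the vector by restriction cloning, with EcoRI at both the 5′ and 3′ junctions and both sites retained. The insert can therefore be excised with a single enzyme, but its orientation had to be confirmed after cloning. The catalogue fields list the RFP tag as N-terminal and located on the backbone, whereas the plasmid name (xDvl-RFP) could suggest a C-terminal placement. The record does not resolve this, nor does it specify which RFP variant is used.

Dishevelled is a cytoplasmic scaffold protein that relays Wnt receptor activation to downstream effectors. The fluorescent fusion allows its subcellular distribution to be followed by microscopy. The associated publication concerns sequestration of glycogen synthase kinase 3 inside multivesicular endosomes during Wnt signalling, which suggests the construct served as a fluorescent marker for localising Wnt pathway components in cells.
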