>Addgene plasmid #29683 | pCS2 xDvl-RFP | addgene partial sequence | sequence record 35392 | 29683 with DsRed1-C
TACGAGCGCGCCGAGGGCCGCCACTCCACCGAATCACTAGTGAATTCCGGTGAGGCCGGGGCTTGGGCTA
CACTAGGCCGCAGAATGGCGGAGACTAAAGTGATTTACCATCTGGATGAGGAGGAGACCCCGTACCTGGT
GAAGGTCCCTGTCCCGGCCACTGACATCCGCCTGAGGGACTTCAAGGCTGCGCTGGGCCGAGGCCACGCC
AAATATTTCTTCAAGGCCATGGACCAAGACTTCGGGGTAGTTAAGGAGGAGATCTCAGATGACAATGCCA
AGCTGCCGTGCTTTAATGGCCGTGTGGTGTCGTGGCTTGTGTCCTCCGAGGGTTCTCAGCCGGATTCTGC
ACCCCCGGCCCCTGCTACAGAGGTCAGACCTGAACCCCCCCCTCCTGTTCCACCCCCGATTCCACCACCC
CCTGCAGAGAGAACCAGCGGTATTGGAGATTCCCGGCCTCCCTCCTTTCATCCCAACGTGTCGGGCAGTA
CTGAGCAGCTGGATCAGGACAACGAGTCTGTCATCTCCATGCGCAGAGACCGAGTCAGGCGGAGAGAGAG
CAGTGAGCAAGCAGGTGTTGGCAGAGGGGTGAATGGACGGACAGAGCGGCACCTATCTGGGTATGAATCT
TCCTCGACTCTATTGACCAGTGAGATTGAGACGAGTATCTGTGATTCGGAGGAGGACGACACCATGAGCA
GGTTCAGCAGTTCCACGGAGCAGAGCAGTGCCTCACGCCTTCTCAAACGGCACCGGCGCCGCCGCAAGCA
GAGACCCCCGCGCCTGGAACGGACGTCCTCATTCAGCAGCGTCACCGACTCCACCATGTCCCTAAACATC
ATCACTGTGACGCTGAATAT
